>Addgene plasmid #85065 | pmScarlet-I_peroxisome_C1 | depositor full sequence | sequence record 163871 | Full Sequence
TAGTTATTAATAGTAATCAATTACGGGGTCATTAGTTCATAGCCCATATATGGAGTTCCGCGTTACATAA
CTTACGGTAAATGGCCCGCCTGGCTGACCGCCCAACGACCCCCGCCCATTGACGTCAATAATGACGTATG
TTCCCATAGTAACGCCAATAGGGACTTTCCATTGACGTCAATGGGTGGAGTATTTACGGTAAACTGCCCA
CTTGGCAGTACATCAAGTGTATCATATGCCAAGTACGCCCCCTATTGACGTCAATGACGGTAAATGGCCC
GCCTGGCATTATGCCCAGTACATGACCTTATGGGACTTTCCTACTTGGCAGTACATCTACGTATTAGTCA
TCGCTATTACCATGGTGATGCGGTTTTGGCAGTACATCAATGGGCGTGGATAGCGGTTTGACTCACGGGG
ATTTCCAAGTCTCCACCCCATTGACGTCAATGGGAGTTTGTTTTGGCACCAAAATCAACGGGACTTTCCA
AAATGTCGTAACAACTCCGCCCCATTGACGCAAATGGGCGGTAGGCGTGTACGGTGGGAGGTCTATATAA
GCAGAGCTGGTTTAGTGAACCGTCAGATCCGCTAGCGCTACCGGTCGCCACCATGGTGAGCAAGGGCGAG
GCAGTGATCAAGGAGTTCATGCGGTTCAAGGTGCACATGGAGGGCTCCATGAACGGCCACGAGTTCGAGA
TCGAGGGCGAGGGCGAGGGCCGCCCCTACGAGGGCACCCAGACCGCCAAGCTGAAGGTGACCAAGGGTGG
CCCCCTGCCCTTCTCCTGGGACATCCTGTCCCCTCAGTTCATGTACGGCTCCAGGGCCTTCATCAAGCAC
CCCGCCGACATCCCCGACTACTATAAGCAGTCCTTCCCCGAGGGCTTCAAGTGGGAGCGCGTGATGAACT
TCGAGGACGGCGGCGCCGTGACCGTGACCCAGGACACCTCCCTGGAGGACGGCACCCTGATCTACAAGGT
GAAGCTCCGCGGCACCAACTTCCCTCCTGACGGCCCCGTAATGCAGAAGAAGACAATGGGCTGGGAAGCA
TCCACCGAGCGGTTGTACCCCGAGGACGGCGTGCTGAAGGGCGACATTAAGATGGCCCTGCGCCTGAAGG
ACGGCGGCCGCTACCTGGCGGACTTCAAGACCACCTACAAGGCCAAGAAGCCCGTGCAGATGCCCGGCGC
CTACAACGTCGACCGCAAGTTGGACATCACCTCCCACAACGAGGACTACACCGTGGTGGAACAGTACGAA
CGCTCCGAGGGCCGCCACTCCACCGGCGGCATGGACGAGCTGTACAAGTCCCGCCTCTAAGGATCCACCG
GATCTAGATAACTGATCATAATCAGCCATACCACATTTGTAGAGGTTTTACTTGCTTTAAAAAACCTCCC
ACACCTCCCCCTGAACCTGAAACATAAAATGAATGCAATTGTTGTTGTTAACTTGTTTATTGCAGCTTAT
AATGGTTACAAATAAAGCAATAGCATCACAAATTTCACAAATAAAGCATTTTTTTCACTGCATTCTAGTT
GTGGTTTGTCCAAACTCATCAATGTATCTTAAGGCGTAAATTGTAAGCGTTAATATTTTGTTAAAATTCG
CGTTAAATTTTTGTTAAATCAGCTCATTTTTTAACCAATAGGCCGAAATCGGCAAAATCCCTTATAAATC
AAAAGAATAGACCGAGATAGGGT
[37 nt withheld, positions 1704-1740]
AAAGAACGTGGACTCCAACGTCAAAGG
[49 nt withheld, positions 1768-1816]
T
[91 nt withheld, positions 1818-1908]
G
[124 nt withheld, positions 1910-2033]
CAGGTGGCACTTTTCGGGGAAATGTGCGCGGAACCCCTATTTGTTTATTTTTCTAAATACATTCAAATAT
GTATCCGCTCATGAGACAATAACCCTGATAAATGCTTCAATAATATTGAAAAAGGAAGAGTCCTGAGGCG
GAAAGAACCAGCTGTGGAATGTGTGTCAGTTAGGGTGTGGAAAGTCCCCAGGCTCCCCAGCAGGCAGAAG
TATGCAAAGCATGCATCTCAATTAGTCAGCAACCAGGTGTGGAAAGTCCCCAGGCTCCCCAGCAGGCAGA
AGTATGCAAAGCATGCATCTCAATTAGTCAGCAACCATAGTCCCGCCCCTAACTCCGCCCATCCCGCCCC
TAACTCCGCCCAGTTCCGCCCATTCTCCGCCCCATGGCTGACTAATTTTTTTTATTTATGCAGAGGCCGA
GGCCGCCTCGGCCTCTGAGCTATTCCAGAAGTAGTGAGGAGGCTTTTTTGGAGGCCTAGGCTTTTGCAAA
GATCGATCAAGAGACAGGATGAGGATCGTTTCGCATGATTGAACAAGATGGATTGCACGCAGGTTCTCCG
GCCGCTTGGGTGGAGAGGCTATTCGGCTATGACTGGGCACAACAGACAATCGGCTGCTCTGATGCCGCCG
TGTTCCGGCTGTCAGCGCAGGGGCGCCCGGTTCTTTTTGTCAAGACCGACCTGTCCGGTGCCCTGAATGA
ACTGCAAGACGAGGCAGCGCGGCTATCGTGGCTGGCCACGACGGGCGTTCCTTGCGCAGCTGTGCTCGAC
GTTGTCACTGAAGCGGGAAGGGACTGGCTGCTATTGGGCGAAGTGCCGGGGCAGGATCTCCTGTCATCTC
ACCTTGCTCCTGCCGAGAAAGTATCCATCATGGCTGATGCAATGCGGCGGCTGCATACGCTTGATCCGGC
TACCTGCCCATTCGACCACCAAGCGAAACATCGCATCGAGCGAGCACGTACTCGGATGGAAGCCGGTCTT
GTCGATCAGGATGATCTGGACGAAGAGCATCAGGGGCTCGCGCCAGCCGAACTGTTCGCCAGGCTCAAGG
CGAGCATGCCCGACGGCGAGGATCTCGTCGTGACCCATGGCGATGCCTGCTTGCCGAATATCATGGTGGA
AAATGGCCGCTTTTCTGGATTCATCGACTGTGGCCGGCTGGGTGTGGCGGACCGCTATCAGGACATAGCG
TTGGCTACCCGTGATATTGCTGAAGAGCTTGGCGGCGAATGGGCTGACCGCTTCCTCGTGCTTTACGGTA
TCGCCGCTCCCGATTCGCAGCGCATCGCCTTCTATCGCCTTCTTGACGAGTTCTTCTGAGCGGGACTCTG
GGGTTCGAAATGACCGACCAAGCGACGCCCAACCTGCCATCACGAGATTTCGATTCCACCGCCGCCTTCT
ATGAAAGGTTGGGCTTCGGAATCGTTTTCCGGGACGCCGGCTGGATGATCCTCCAGCGCGGGGATCTCAT
GCTGGAGTTCTTCGCCCACCCTAGGGGGAGGCTAACTGAAACACGGAAGGAGACAATACCGGAAGGAACC
CGCGCTATGACGGCAATAAAAAGACAGAATAAAACGCACGGTGTTGGGTCGTTTGTTCATAAACGCGGGG
TTCGGTCCCAGGGCTGGCACTCTGTCGATACCCCACCGAGACCCCATTGGGGCCAATACGCCCGCGTTTC
TTCCTTTTCCCCACCCCACCCCCCAAGTTCGGGTGAAGGCCCAGGGCTCGCAGCCAACGTCGGGGCGGCA
GGCCCTGCCATAGCCTCAGGTTACTCATATATACTTTAGATTGATTTAAAACTTCATTTTTAATTTAAAA
GGATCTAGGTGAAGATCCTTTTTGATAATCTCATGACCAAAATCCCTTAACGTGAGTTTTCGTTCCACTG
AGCGTCAGACCCCGTAGAAAAGATCAAAGGATCTTCTTGAGATCCTTTTTTTCTGCGCGTAATCTGCTGC
TTGCAAACAAAAAAACCACCGCTACCAGCGGTGGTTTGTTTGCCGGATCAAGAGCTACCAACTCTTTTTC
CGAAGGTAACTGGCTTCAGCAGAGCGCAGATACCAAATACTGTCCTTCTAGTGTAGCCGTAGTTAGGCCA
CCACTTCAAGAACTCTGTAGCACCGCCTACATACCTCGCTCTGCTAATCCTGTTACCAGTGGCTGCTGCC
AGTGGCGATAAGTCGTGTCTTACCGGGTTGGACTCAAGACGATAGTTACCGGATAAGGCGCAGCGGTCGG
GCTGAACGGGGGGTTCGTGCACACAGCCCAGCTTGGAGCGAACGACCTACACCGAACTGAGATACCTACA
GCGTGAGCTATGAGAAAGCGCCACGCTTCCCGAAGGGAGAAAGGCGGACAGGTATCCGGTAAGCGGCAGG
GTCGGAACAGGAGAGCGCACGAGGGAGCTTCCAGGGGGAAACGCCTGGTATCTTTATAGTCCTGTCGGGT
TTCGCCACCTCTGACTTGAGCGTCGATTTTTGTGATGCTCGTCAGGGGGGCGGAGCCTATGGAAAAACGC
CAGCAACGCGGCCTTTTTACGGTTCCTGGCCTTTTGCTGGCCTTTTGCTCACATGTTCTTTCCTGCGTTA
TCCCCTGATTCTGTGGATAACCGTATTACCGCCATGCAT
Features (pLannotate 1.2.2; 13 found; start..end, strand, type, name):
     61..364     +  enhancer       CMV enhancer: human cytomegalovirus immediate early enhancer
    365..568     +  promoter       CMV promoter: human cytomegalovirus (CMV) immediate early promoter
    613..1308    +  CDS            mScarlet-I: mScarlet-I is a basic (constitutively fluorescent) red fluorescent protein published in 2016, derived from synthetic construct. It is reported to be a rapidly-maturing monomer with moderate acid sensitivity.
   1343..1427    +  CDS            large T antigen (fragment): large T antigen from SV40 (simian virus 40)
   1450..1571    +  polyA_signal   SV40 poly(A) signal: SV40 polyadenylation signal
   1605..2033    -  rep_origin     f1 ori (sequence partly withheld): f1 bacteriophage origin of replication; arrow indicates direction of (+) strand synthesis
   2060..2164    +  promoter       AmpR promoter: bla
   2166..2523    +  promoter       SV40 promoter: SV40 enhancer and early promoter
   2558..3352    +  CDS            NeoR/KanR: aminoglycoside phosphotransferase from Tn5; aph(3')-II (or nptII); confers resistance to neomycin, kanamycin, and G418 (Geneticin®)
   3373..3525    +  CDS            ble (fragment): BLE_KLEPN - Experimental evidence at protein level: Swiss-Prot protein existence level 1. Binding protein with a strong affinity to the bleomycin family of antibiotics. Binds to CL990; an antimitotic-antibiotic compound. From Klebsiella pneumoniae.
   3584..3631    +  polyA_signal   HSV TK poly(A) signal: herpes simplex virus thymidine kinase polyadenylation signal (Cole and Stacy, 1985)
   3722..3738    -  polyA_signal   bGH poly(A) signal (fragment): bovine growth hormone polyadenylation signal
   3960..4548    +  rep_origin     ori: high-copy-number ColE1/pMB1/pBR322/pUC origin of replication
