[The description below was written by a language model from this plasmid's Addgene catalogue record and pLannotate feature annotations shown in this document.]
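Description:
pmScarlet-I_peroxisome_C1 is a mammalian expression plasmid of about 4.7 kb built on the pmScarlet-i_C1 backbone, a C1-style fusion vector in which the fluorescent protein sits upstream of the cloning region. It replicates in E. coli at high copy from a ColE1/pUC-type origin and also carries an f1 phage origin. A single NeoR/KanR (Tn5 aminoglycoside phosphotransferase) gene serves both hosts. The bacterial AmpR (bla) promoter drives it for kanamycin selection, and the SV40 enhancer/early promoter drives it in mammalian cells for G418 selection of stable transfectants, with an HSV TK polyadenylation signal downstream. The short ble, bGH poly(A) and SV40 large T antigen fragments in the annotation appear to be partial matches to backbone sequence rather than functional elements.

The expression cassette consists of the human CMV immediate-early enhancer and promoter, the mScarlet-I coding sequence and an SV40 polyadenylation signal. mScarlet-I is a rapidly maturing, monomeric red fluorescent protein. The insert is a peroxisomal targeting sequence, listed under the alternative name SRL, with mScarlet-I as the N-terminal fusion partner. This places the tripeptide at the C terminus of the fluorescent protein, which is where a type 1 peroxisomal targeting signal needs to be for import into the peroxisomal matrix. The recorded insert size of 3 probably counts residues rather than base pairs, and the motif is too short to appear as a separate feature in the table. The construct is intended as a red organelle marker for visualising peroxisomes in living cells, and it can be used in colocalisation studies with other labelled proteins.
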