Addgene plasmid #85065: pmScarlet-I_peroxisome_C1
Purpose: In vivo visualization of the peroxisome (can be used for colocalization studies)
Depositing lab: Dorus Gadella. Publication: mScarlet: a bright monomeric red fluorescent protein for cellular imaging. Bindels DS, Haarbosch L, van Weeren L, Postma M, Wiese KE, Mastop M, Aumonier S, Gotthard G, Royant A, Hink MA, Gadella TW Jr. Nat Methods. 2016 Nov 21. doi: 10.1038/nmeth.4074. PubMed 27869816.
Backbone
  Vector backbone: pmScarlet-i_C1
  Backbone manufacturer: Gadella Lab
  Backbone size w/o insert (bp): 4659
  Vector type: Mammalian Expression
  Selectable markers: Neomycin (select with G418)
Growth in bacteria
  Bacterial resistance: Kanamycin, 50 μg/mL
  Growth temperature: 37°C
  Growth strain: DH5alpha
  Copy number: High Copy
Gene/Insert
  Gene/Insert name: Peroxisomal targeting sequence (alt name: SRL)
  Species: H. sapiens (human)
  Insert size (bp): 3
  Promoter: CMV
  Tag / fusion protein: mScarlet-i (N terminal on backbone)
  Cloning method: Unknown
  Sequencing primers: 5′ AGGTCTATATAAGCAGAGC; 3′ TCTACAAATGTGGTATGGC
Terms and licenses: Academic/Nonprofit Terms; Industry Terms: Not Available to Industry
How to cite: pmScarlet-I_peroxisome_C1 was a gift from Dorus Gadella (Addgene plasmid # 85065 ; http://n2t.net/addgene:85065 ; RRID:Addgene_85065)
