>Addgene plasmid #85065 | pmScarlet-I_peroxisome_C1 | addgene partial sequence | sequence record 167606 | CMV-F 5'-CGCAAATGGGCGGTAGGCGTG-3'
GTGAACCGTCAGATCCGCTAGCGCTACCGGTCGCCACCATGGTGAGCAAGGGCGAGGCAGTGATCAAGGA
GTTCATGCGGTTCAAGGTGCACATGGAGGGCTCCATGAACGGCCACGAGTTCGAGATCGAGGGCGAGGGC
GAGGGCCGCCCCTACGAGGGCACCCAGACCGCCAAGCTGAAGGTGACCAAGGGTGGCCCCCTGCCCTTCT
CCTGGGACATCCTGTCCCCTCAGTTCATGTACGGCTCCAGGGCCTTCATCAAGCACCCCGCCGACATCCC
CGACTACTATAAGCAGTCCTTCCCCGAGGGCTTCAAGTGGGAGCGCGTGATGAACTTCGAGGACGGCGGC
GCCGTGACCGTGACCCAGGACACCTCCCTGGAGGACGGCACCCTGATCTACAAGGTGAAGCTCCGCGGCA
CCAACTTCCCTCCTGACGGCCCCGTAATGCAGAAGAAGACAATGGGCTGGGAAGCGTCCACCGAGCGGTT
GTACCCCGAGGACGGCGTGCTGAAGGGCGACATTAAGATGGCCCTGCGCCTGAAGGACGGCGGCCGCTAC
CTGGCGGACTTCAAGACCACCTACAAGGCCAAGAAGCCCGTGCAGATGCCCGGCGCCTACAACGTCGACC
GCAAGTTGGACATCACCTCCCACAACGAGGACTACACCGTGGTGGAACAGTACGAACGCTCCGAGGGCCG
CCACTCCACCGGCGGCATGGACGAGCTGTACAAGTCCCGCCTCTAAGGATCCACCGGATCTAGATAACTG
ATCATAATCAGCCATACCACATTTGTAGA
