>Addgene plasmid #85065 | pmScarlet-I_peroxisome_C1 | addgene partial sequence | sequence record 167607 | SV40pA-R 5'-GAAATTTGTGATGCTATTGC-3'
TTAACAACAACAATTGCATTCATTTTATGTTTCAGGTTCAGGGGGAGGTGTGGGAGGTTTTTTAAAGCAA
GTAAAACCTCTACAAATGTGGTATGGCTGATTATGATCAGTTATCTAGATCCGGTGGATCCTTAGAGGCG
GGACTTGTACAGCTCGTCCATGCCGCCGGTGGAGTGGCGGCCCTCGGAGCGTTCGTACTGTTCCACCACG
GTGTAGTCCTCGTTGTGGGAGGTGATGTCCAACTTGCGGTCGACGTTGTAGGCGCCGGGCATCTGCACGG
GCTTCTTGGCCTTGTAGGTGGTCTTGAAGTCCGCCAGGTAGCGGCCGCCGTCCTTCAGGCGCAGGGCCAT
CTTAATGTCGCCCTTCAGCACGCCGTCCTCGGGGTACAACCGCTCGGTGGACGCTTCCCAGCCCATTGTC
TTCTTCTGCATTACGGGGCCGTCAGGAGGGAAGTTGGTGCCGCGGAGCTTCACCTTGTAGATCAGGGTGC
CGTCCTCCAGGGAGGTGTCCTGGGTCACGGTCACGGCGCCGCCGTCCTCGAAGTTCATCACGCGCTCCCA
CTTGAAGCCCTCGGGGAAGGACTGCTTATAGTAGTCGGGGATGTCGGCGGGGTGCTTGATGAAGGCCCTG
GAGCCGTACATGAACTGAGGGGACAGGATGTCCC
